Addgene plasmid #69795: pUAST-HA, Pbl-A C-Term
Purpose: Pebble isoform A, C-Term, in P element-based pUAST vector for Gal4-regulated expression in Drosophila.
Depositing lab: Arno Muller. Depositing organization: University of Dundee. Publication: Regulation of the Rac GTPase pathway by the multifunctional Rho GEF Pebble is essential for mesoderm migration in the Drosophila gastrula. van Impel A, Schumacher S, Draga M, Herz HM, Grosshans J, Muller HA. Development. 2009 Mar;136(5):813-22. doi: 10.1242/dev.026203. Epub 2009 Feb 11. PubMed 19176590.
Backbone
  Vector backbone: pUAST-HA
  Backbone manufacturer: ?
  Backbone size w/o insert (bp): 8900
  Total vector size (bp): 9284
  Vector type: Insect Expression ; P element-based pUAST vector for Gal4-regulated expression in Drosophila.
Growth in bacteria
  Bacterial resistance: Ampicillin, 100 μg/mL
  Growth temperature: 37°C
  Growth strain: DH5alpha
  Growth instructions: LB
  Copy number: Unknown
Gene/Insert
  Gene/Insert name: Pebble C-Term domain (Drosophila guanine nucleotide exchange factor) (alt name: pbl, Pbl-2A, Pbl C-Term Domain)
  Species: D. melanogaster (fly)
  Insert size (bp): 384
  Mutation: Just the C-Term domain of Pebble (pbl)
  Promoter: hsp70 promoter
  Tag / fusion protein: HA-Tag (C terminal on insert)
  Cloning method: Restriction Enzyme; 5′ cloning site ? (unknown if destroyed); 3′ cloning site ? (unknown if destroyed)
  Sequencing primers: 5′ pUAST for
Resource information
  A portion of this plasmid was derived from a plasmid made by: Andreas Van Impel, Alumni
Terms and licenses: Academic/Nonprofit Terms; Industry Terms: Not Available to Industry
How to cite: pUAST-HA, Pbl-A C-Term was a gift from Arno Muller (Addgene plasmid # 69795 ; http://n2t.net/addgene:69795 ; RRID:Addgene_69795)
