[The description below was written by a language model from this plasmid's Addgene catalogue record.]
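Description:
pUAST-HA, Pbl-A C-Term is a Drosophila expression plasmid built on pUAST-HA, a P element-based transformation vector for Gal4-regulated transgene expression in flies. The backbone is listed as about 8.9 kb and the complete plasmid as roughly 9.3 kb. It is propagated in E. coli under ampicillin selection; the copy number is recorded as unknown, and the bacterial origin and any fly transformation marker are not stated. No feature table accompanies the entry, so the exact layout of the vector elements cannot be confirmed from the record.

The insert is a 384 bp fragment of D. melanogaster pebble (pbl), isoform A, encoding only the C-terminal domain of this Rho-family guanine nucleotide exchange factor rather than the full-length protein. It carries an HA epitope tag at its C terminus, which allows detection of the truncated protein with anti-HA antibodies. The promoter is listed as hsp70. In pUAST-type vectors this is generally a minimal hsp70 promoter placed downstream of Gal4-binding UAS sites, so transcription depends on Gal4 supplied by a driver line, giving tissue- or stage-specific expression. The P element ends of such vectors permit transposase-mediated integration into the fly germline to make stable transgenic lines. The cloning sites used for the insert are not recorded.

The construct suits structure–function analysis of Pebble, expressing the isolated C-terminal domain in chosen tissues to examine its localisation or its contribution to Pebble activity. The associated work concerns Pebble's regulation of the Rac GTPase pathway during mesoderm migration in the Drosophila gastrula.
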