>Addgene plasmid #69795 | pUAST-HA, Pbl-A C-Term | addgene partial sequence | sequence record 126192 | pCasper-hs 5'-GCAACTACTGAAATCTGCCAAG-3'
CTCTGAATAGGGAATTGGGAATTCCAACCAGATGGCAGCCCACACCTGCCGTACTGATGCGGACAAACTT
TTGATTTGTCGCACCTCCCAGGAACTGGAGGTGGACATAAGTGATGTGAATGTCAGCACGCTCAGCAAAG
CCTTTAAACTGGCGGCCAAAACGCGACTCAAGGTGGGTCGTGCTTTCTCCTTTAACAAAACGCCCAACAA
ACTGAAACGGGCCGTATCCACGATGATGACTTCGCCGTTTGGCAGCACCAACTCTCTAACACCTGCCTCT
CAATTGGCCCAGATGCGTTTGGCCAGCTGCACGAATATAAATGAGGTTGATGATGAGGACTGTGCAAGCA
TGCGAAGCAGTTCGCCGTCAACACAATCCGAGATGCTAGTGGTACCGCCACTTTCGGTGCAACCCACGCG
GAATTCGTTAACAGATCTGCGGCCGCGGCTCGAGGGTACCTCTAGATACCCATACGATGTTCCTGACTAT
GCGGGCTATCCCTATGACGTCCCGGACTATGCAGGATCCTATCCATATGACGTTCCAGATTACGCTTCTA
GAGGATCTTTGTGAAGGAACCTTACTTCTGTGGTGTGACATAATTGGACAAACTACCTACAGAGATTTAA
AGCTCTAAGGTAAATATAAAATTTTTAAGTGTATAATGTGTTAAACTACTGATTCTAATTGTTTGTGTAT
TTTAGATTCCAACCTATGGAACTGATGAATGGGAGCAGTGGTGGAATGCCTTTAATGAGGAAAACCTGTT
TTGCTCAGAA
