>Addgene plasmid #69795 | pUAST-HA, Pbl-A C-Term | addgene partial sequence | sequence record 126195 | SV40pA-R 5'-GAAATTTGTGATGCTATTGC-3'
TTACAACAACAATTGCATTCATTTTATGTTTCAGGTTCAGGGGGAGGTGTGGGAGGTTTTTTAAAGCAAG
TAAAACCTCTACAAATGTGGTATGGCTGATTATGATCTCTAGTCAAGGCACTATACATCAAATATTTTTC
CATAATTTTCTTGTATAGCAGTGCAGCTTTTTCCTTTGTGGTGTAAATAGCAAAGCAAGCAAGAGTTCTA
TTACTAAACACAGCATGACTCAAAAAACTTAGCAATTCTGAAGGAAAGTCCTTGGGGTCTTCTACCTTTC
TCTTCTTTTTTGGAGGAGTAGAATGTTGAGAGTCAGCAGTAGCCTCATCATCACTAGATGGCATTTCTTC
TGAGCAAAACAGGTTTTCCTCATTAAAGGCATTCCACCACTGCTCCCATTCATCAGTTCCATAGGTTGGA
ATCTAAAATACACAAACAATTAGAATCAGTAGTTTAACACATTATACACTTAAAAATTTTATATTTACCT
TAGAGCTTTAAATCTCTGTAGGTAGTTTGTCCAATTATGTCACACCACAGAAGTAAGGTTCCTTCACAAA
GATCCTCTAGAAGCGTAATCTGGAACGTCATATGGATAGGATCCTGCATAGTCCGGGACGTCATAGGGAT
AGCCCGCATAGTCAGGAACATCGTATGGGTATCTAGAGGTACCCTCGAGCCGCGGCCGCAGATCTGTTAA
CGAATTCCGCGTGGGTTGCACCGAAAGTGGCGGTACCACTAGCATCTCGGATTGTGTTGACGGCGAACTG
CTTCGCATGCTTGCAC
